Addgene plasmid #147051: pnYC-NvHN-DmXRN1_1312-1383_N
Purpose: Bacterial Expression of DmXRN1_1312-1383
Depositing lab: Elisa Izaurralde. Depositing organization: Max Planck Institute for Developmental Biology. Publication: A direct interaction between DCP1 and XRN1 couples mRNA decapping to 5' exonucleolytic degradation. Braun JE, Truffault V, Boland A, Huntzinger E, Chang CT, Haas G, Weichenrieder O, Coles M, Izaurralde E. Nat Struct Mol Biol. 2012 Dec;19(12):1324-31. doi: 10.1038/nsmb.2413. Epub 2012 Nov 11. PubMed 23142987.
Backbone
  Vector backbone: Unknown
  Vector type: Bacterial Expression
Growth in bacteria
  Bacterial resistance: Chloramphenicol, 25 μg/mL
  Growth temperature: 37°C
  Growth strain: DH5alpha
  Copy number: Low Copy
Gene/Insert
  Gene/Insert name: DmXRN1_1312-1383 (alt name: pacman)
  Species: D. melanogaster (fly)
  Entrez Gene: pcm (a.k.a. Dmel_CG3291, CG3291, DmXrn1, Dmel\CG3291, Pcm, XRN1, XRN1/pcm, Xrn1, Xrn1p)
  Cloning method: Unknown
Terms and licenses: Academic/Nonprofit Terms; Industry Terms: Not Available to Industry
Depositor comments: sequence given by NCBI:NM_078684 variant A. Plasmids from this collection were made available to the research community and donated after the lab closed. Please note that the sequence provided by the depositing laboratory may be theoretical/predicted or based on Sanger sequencing results. There may be discrepancies between sequencing results obtained by Addgene and the depositor sequence. If an Addgene verified sequence is not available, please contact before placing your order to request that our lab fully sequence the plasmid.
How to cite: pnYC-NvHN-DmXRN1_1312-1383_N was a gift from Elisa Izaurralde (Addgene plasmid # 147051 ; http://n2t.net/addgene:147051 ; RRID:Addgene_147051)
