[The description below was written by a language model from this plasmid's Addgene catalogue record and pLannotate feature annotations shown in this document.]
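Description:
pnYC-NvHN-DmXRN1_1312-1383_N is a 6,128 nt bacterial expression plasmid for producing a short fragment (residues 1312–1383) of Drosophila melanogaster XRN1, the 5'-to-3' exoribonuclease encoded by pacman (pcm), in E. coli. The catalogue lists the backbone as unknown, but the annotated features point to a pACYC-type framework. It has a p15A origin of replication, a chloramphenicol acetyltransferase gene driven by its own cat promoter, and several disrupted fragments of a tetracycline resistance gene with the tet promoter, which suggests the expression cassette was inserted into that locus. The plasmid is selected with chloramphenicol and is recorded as low copy. The p15A origin is compatible with ColE1-type plasmids, so the vector could in principle be co-maintained with a second expression plasmid, although the record does not say this was done.

The expression cassette is a T7lac arrangement: a T7 promoter followed by a lac operator and the phage T7 gene 10 ribosome binding site, closed by a T7 terminator. Expression therefore requires a host supplying T7 RNA polymerase and is inducible with IPTG. Downstream of the RBS the table shows a short match to a His/TEV-type composite tag and then a nearly full-length NusA coding sequence, a highly soluble E. coli protein commonly used as a solubility-enhancing fusion partner. The XRN1 fragment itself is not annotated. It presumably lies in the roughly 300 nt gap between NusA and the terminator region, which would make it a C-terminal fusion to NusA. The exact tag and any cleavage site between the two are not specified. The associated publication concerns a direct DCP1–XRN1 interaction linking mRNA decapping to 5' exonucleolytic decay, which fits use of this recombinant fragment in binding or structural studies.
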