Features (pLannotate 1.2.2; 18 found; start..end, strand, type, name):
    739..834     -  CDS            resD (fragment): REDF_ECOLI - Also known as D. Protein inferred from homology: Swiss-Prot protein existence level 3. Acts as a repressor of transcription and as a site-specific resolvase that cleaves at the RfsF site. From Escherichia coli (strain K12).
    824..881     +  CDS            TcR (fragment): tetracycline efflux protein; tet; confers resistance to tetracycline
    878..971     -  CDS            TcR (fragment): tetracycline efflux protein; tet; confers resistance to tetracycline
   1475..2375    -  CDS            TcR (fragment): tetracycline efflux protein; tet; confers resistance to tetracycline
   2402..2420    +  promoter       T7 promoter: promoter for bacteriophage T7 RNA polymerase
   2421..2445    +  protein_bind   lac operator: The lac repressor binds to the lac operator to inhibit transcription in E. coli. This inhibition can be relieved by adding lactose or isopropyl-β-D-thiogalactopyranoside (IPTG). lac repressor encoded by lacI
   2460..2482    +  RBS            RBS: efficient ribosome binding site from bacteriophage T7 gene 10 (Olins and Rangwala, 1989)
   2501..2517    +  CDS            capTEV™ (fragment): composite tag for in vivo biotinylation, TEV protease cleavage, and 6xHis tagging
   2538..4018    +  CDS            NusA (fragment): transcription elongation protein (N utilization substance protein A); nusA; highly soluble in E. coli
   4317..4366    +  CDS            SET1 (fragment): solubility-enhancement tag derived from T7 phage gene 10B
   4374..4421    +  terminator     T7 terminator: transcription terminator for bacteriophage T7 RNA polymerase
   4444..4548    -  CDS            TcR (fragment): tetracycline efflux protein; tet; confers resistance to tetracycline
   4596..4624    -  promoter       tet promoter: E. coli promoter for tetracycline efflux protein gene
   4736..5281    +  rep_origin     p15A ori: Plasmids containing the medium-copy-number p15A origin of replication can be propagated in E. coli cells that contain a second plasmid with the ColE1 origin.
   5369..5424    +  rep_origin     RSF ori (fragment): Plasmids containing the RSF 1030 origin of replication can be propagated in E. coli cells that contain additional plasmids with compatible origins.
   5543..5686    -  mobile_element IS1 (fragment): prokaryotic transposable element IS1
   5807..5909    +  promoter       cat promoter: promoter of the E. coli cat gene encoding chloramphenicol acetyltransferase
   5910..441     +  CDS            CmR (across the origin): chloramphenicol acetyltransferase; cat; confers resistance to chloramphenicol
>Addgene plasmid #147051 | pnYC-NvHN-DmXRN1_1312-1383_N | depositor full sequence | sequence record 289498 | Full Sequence
GGTATGGCAATGAAAGACGGTGAGCTGGTGATATGGGATAGTGTTCACCCTTGTTACACCGTTTTCCATG
AGCAAACTGAAACGTTTTCATCGCTCTGGAGTGAATACCACGACGATTTCCGGCAGTTTCTACACATATA
TTCGCAAGATGTGGCGTGTTACGGTGAAAACCTGGCCTATTTCCCTAAAGGGTTTATTGAGAATATGTTT
TTCGTCTCAGCCAATCCCTGGGTGAGTTTCACCAGTTTTGATTTAAACGTGGCCAATATGGACAACTTCT
TCGCCCCCGTTTTCACCATGGGCAAATATTATACGCAAGGCGACAAGGTGCTGATGCCGCTGGCGATTCA
GGTTCATCATGCCGTCTGTGATGGCTTCCATGTCGGCAGAATGCTTAATGAATTACAACAGTACTGCGAT
GAGTGGCAGGGCGGGGCGTAATTTTTTTAAGGCAGTTATTGGTGCCCTTAAACGCCTGGTGCTACGCCTG
AATAAGTGATAATAAGCGGATGAATGGCAGAAATTCGAAAGCAAATTCGACCCGGTCGTCGGTTCAGGGC
AGGGTCGTTAAATAGCCGCTTATGTCTATTGCTGGTTTACCGGTTTATTGACTACCGGAAGCAGTGTGAC
CGTGTGCTTCTCAAATGCCTGAGGCCAGTTTGCTCAGGCTCTCCCCGTGGAGGTAATAATTGACGATATG
ATCATTTATTCTGCCTCCCAGAGCCTGATAAAAACGGTTAGCGCTTCGTTAATACAGATGTAGGTGTTCC
ACAGGGTAGCCAGCAGCATCCTGCGATGCAGATCCGGAACATAATGGTGCAGGGCGCTTGTTTCGGCGTG
GGTATGGTGGCAGGCCCCGTGGCCGGGGGACTGTTGGGCGCTGCCGGCACCTGTCCTACGAGTTGCATGA
TAAAGAAGACAGTCATAAGTGCGGCGACGATAGTCATGCCCCGCGCCCACCGGAAGGAGCTACCGGACAG
CGGTGCGGACTGTTGTAACTCAGAATAAGAAATGAGGCCGCTCATGGCGTTGACTCTCAGTCATAGTATC
GTGGTATCACCGGTTGGTTCCACTCTCTGTTGCGGGCAACTTCAGCAGCACGTAGGGGACTTCCGCGTTT
CCAGACTTTACGAAACACGGAAACCGAAGACCATTCATGTTGTTGCTCAGGTCGCAGACGTTTTGCAGCA
GCAGTCGCTTCACGTTCGCTCGCGTATCGGTGATTCATTCTGCTAACCAGTAAGGCAACCCCGCCAGCCT
AGCCGGGTCCTCAACGACAGGAGCACGATCATGCGCACCCGTGGCCAGGACCCAACGCTGCCCGAGATGC
GCCGCGTGCGGCTGCTGGAGATGGCGGACGCGATGGATATGTTCTGCCAAGGGTTGGTTTGCGCATTCAC
AGTTCTCCGCAAGAATTGATTGGCTCCAATTCTTGGAGTGGTGAATCCGTTAGCGAGGTGCCGCCGGCTT
CCATTCAGGTCGAGGTGGCCCGGCTCCATGCACCGCGACGCAACGCGGGGAGGCAGACAAGGTATAGGGC
GGCGCCTACAATCCATGCCAACCCGTTCCATGTGCTCGCCGAGGCGGCATAAATCGCCGTGACGATCAGC
GGTCCAGTGATCGAAGTTAGGCTGGTAAGAGCCGCGAGCGATCCTTGAAGCTGTCCCTGATGGTCGTCAT
CTACCTGCCTGGACAGCATGGCCTGCAACGCGGGCATCCCGATGCCGCCGGAAGCGAGAAGAATCATAAT
GGGGAAGGCCATCCAGCCTCGCGTCGCGAACGCCAGCAAGACGTAGCCCAGCGCGTCGGCCGCCATGCCG
GCGATAATGGCCTGCTTCTCGCCGAAACGTTTGGTGGCGGGACCAGTGACGAAGGCTTGAGCGAGGGCGT
GCAAGATTCCGAATACCGCAAGCGACAGGCCGATCATCGTCGCGCTCCAGCGAAAGCGGTCCTCGCCGAA
AATGACCCAGAGCGCTGCCGGCACCTGTCCTACGAGTTGCATGATAAAGAAGACAGTCATAAGTGCGGCG
ACGATAGTCATGCCCCGCGCCCACCGGAAGGAGCTGACTGGGTTGAAGGCTCTCAAGGGCATCGGTCGAC
GCTCTCCCTTATGCGACTCCTGCATTAGGAAGCAGCCCAGTAGTAGGTTGAGGCCGTTGAGCACCGCCGC
CGCAAGGAATGGTGCATGCAAGGAGATGGCGCCCAACAGTCCCCCGGCCACGGGGCCTGCCACCATACCC
ACGCCGAAACAAGCGCTCATGAGCCCGAAGTGGCGAGCCCGATCTTCCCCATCGGTGATGTCGGCGATAT
AGGCGCCAGCAACCGCACCTGTGGCGCCGGTGATGCCGGCCACGATGCGTCCGGCGTAGAGGATCAGACT
AAGATCTCGATCCCGCGAAATTAATACGACTCACTATAGGGGAATTGTGAGCGGATAACAATTCCCCACT
AGTAATAATTTTGTTTAACTTTAAGAAGGAGATATACCATGAGCGGCAGCCATCATCATCATCATCACAG
CGGCAGCGGCTCCATGGACAAAGAAATTTTGGCTGTAGTTGAAGCCGTATCCAATGAAAAGGCGCTACCT
CGCGAGAAGATTTTCGAAGCATTGGAAAGCGCCCTGGCGACAGCAACAAAGAAAAAATATGAACAAGAGA
TCGACGTCCGCGTACAGATCGATCGCAAAAGCGGTGATTTTGACACTTTCCGTCGCTGGTTAGTTGTTGA
TGAAGTCACCCAGCCGACCAAGGAAATCACCCTTGAAGCCGCACGTTATGAAGATGAAAGCCTGAACCTG
GGCGATTACGTTGAAGATCAGATTGAGTCTGTTACCTTTGACCGTATCACTACCCAGACGGCAAAACAGG
TTATCGTGCAGAAAGTGCGTGAAGCCGAACGTGCGATGGTGGTTGATCAGTTCCGTGAACACGAAGGTGA
AATCATCACCGGCGTGGTGAAAAAAGTAAACCGCGACAACATCTCTCTGGATCTGGGCAACAACGCTGAA
GCCGTGATCCTGCGCGAAGATATGCTGCCGCGTGAAAACTTCCGCCCTGGCGACCGCGTTCGTGGCGTGC
TCTATTCCGTTCGCCCGGAAGCGCGTGGCGCCCAACTGTTCGTCACTCGTTCCAAGCCGGAAATGCTGAT
CGAACTGTTCCGTATTGAAGTGCCAGAAATCGGCGAAGAAGTGATTGAAATTAAAGCAGCGGCTCGCGAT
CCGGGTTCTCGTGCGAAAATCGCGGTGAAAACCAACGATAAACGTATCGATCCGGTAGGTGCTTGCGTAG
GTATGCGTGGCGCCCGTGTTCAGGCGGTGTCTACTGAACTGGGTGGCGAGCGTATCGATATCGTCCTGTG
GGATGATAACCCGGCGCAGTTCGTGATTAACGCAATGGCACCGGCAGACGTTGCTTCTATCGTGGTGGAT
GAAGATAAACACACGATGGACATCGCCGTTGAAGCCGGTAATCTGGCGCAGGCGATTGGCCGTAACGGTC
AGAACGTGCGTCTGGCTTCGCAACTGAGCGGTTGGGAACTCAACGTGATGACCGTTGACGACCTGCAAGC
TAAGCATCAGGCGGAAGCGCACGCAGCGATCGACACCTTCACCAAATATCTCGACATCGACGAAGACTTC
GCGACTGTTCTGGTAGAAGAAGGCTTCTCGACGCTGGAAGAATTGGCCTATGTGCCGATGAAAGAGCTGT
TGGAAATCGAAGGCCTTGATGAGCCGACCGTTGAAGCACTGCGCGAGCGTGCTAAAAATGCACTGGCCAC
CATTGCACAGGCCCAGGAAGAAAGCCTCGGTGATAACAAACCGGCTGACGATCTGCTGAACCTTGAAGGG
GTAGATCGTGATTTGGCATTCAAACTGGCCGCCCGTGGCGTTTGTACGCTGGAAGACCTCGCCGAACAGG
GCATTGATGATCTGGCTGATATCGAAGGGTTGACCGACGAAAAAGCCGGAGCACTGATTATGGCTGCCCG
TAATATTTGCTGGTTCGGTGACGAAGCGGGTACCGGCAGCGGCGAAAACCTTTACTTCCAGGGCCATATG
CTCCAGGAGGCGGTGCAGCAGCAACGTCCGCCACTACTTCAACAGCAAAGAGCTCCGTTTCCCGGACAAA
TGCCCAATCTACCCAAGCCACCGCTCTTCTGGCAGCAAGAGGCGCAGAAGCAGGAGGCGCTGCAGCAGGA
GGCGCAGCAGCAGGAGGCGCAGAAGAAGCAGCAGCAGGCGCATGCGCAAATGGAGCCTGAACGTATCAAT
AGCCAGTAGGGATCCTAATAGTCTAGAGCTAGCCCTAGGAGATCCGGCTGCTAACAAAGCCCGAAAGGAA
GCTGAGTTGGCTGCTGCCACCGCTGAGCAATAACTAGCATAACCCCTTGGGGCCTCTAAACGGGTCTTGA
GGGGTTTTTTGCTGAAAGGAGGAACTATATCCGGATATCCCGCAAGAGGCCCGGCAGTACCGGCATAACC
AAGCCTATGCCTACAGCATCCAGGGTGACGGTGCCGAGGATGACGATGAGCGCATTGTTAGATTTCATAC
ACGGTGCCTGACTGCGTTAGCAATTTAACTGTGATAAACTACCGCATTAAAGCTTATCGATGATAAGCTG
TCAAACATGAGAATTACAACTTATATCGTATGGGGCTGACTTCAGGTGCTACATTTGAAGAGATAAATTG
CACTGAAATCAAGAAATATTTTATCTGATTAATAAGATGATCTTCTTGAGATCGTTTTGGTCTGCGCGTA
ATCTCTTGCTCTGAAAACGAAAAAACCGCCTTGCAGGGCGGTTTTTCGAAGGTTCTCTGAGCTACCAACT
CTTTGAACCGAGGTAACTGGCTTGGAGGAGCGCAGTCACCAAAACTTGTCCTTTCAGTTTAGCCTTAACC
GGCGCATGACTTCAAGACTAACTCCTCTAAATCAATTACCAGTGGCTGCTGCCAGTGGTGCTTTTGCATG
TCTTTCCGGGTTGGACTCAAGACGATAGTTACCGGATAAGGCGCAGCGGTCGGACTGAACGGGGGGTTCG
TGCATACAGTCCAGCTTGGAGCGAACTGCCTACCCGGAACTGAGTGTCAGGCGTGGAATGAGACAAACGC
GGCCATAACAGCGGAATGACACCGGTAAACCGAAAGGCAGGAACAGGAGAGCGCACGAGGGAGCCGCCAG
GGGGAAACGCCTGGTATCTTTATAGTCCTGTCGGGTTTCGCCACCACTGATTTGAGCGTCAGATTTCGTG
ATGCTTGTCAGGGGGGCGGAGCCTATGGAAAAACGGCTTTGCCGCGGCCCTCTCACTTCCCTGTTAAGTA
TCTTCCTGGCATCTTCCAGGAAATCTCCGCCCCGTTCGTAAGCCATTTCCGCTCGCCGCAGTCGAACGAC
CGAGCGTAGCGAGTCAGTGAGCGAGGAAGCGGAATATATCCTGTATCACATATTCTGCTGACGCACCGGT
GCAGCCTTTTTTCTCCTGCCACATGAAGCACTTCACTGACACCCTCATCAGTGCCAACATAGTAAGCCAG
TATACACTCCCCTAGCGCTGATGTCCGGCGGTGCTTTTGCCGTTACGCACCACCCCGTCAGTAGCTGAAC
AGGAGGGACAGCTGATAGAAACAGAAGCCACTGGAGCACCTCAAAAACACCATCATACACTAAATCAGTA
AGTTGGCAGCATCACCCGACGCACTTTGCGCCGAATAAATACCTGTGACGGAAGATCACTTCGCAGAATA
AATAAATCCTGGTGTCCCTGTTGATACCGGGAAGCCCTGGGCCAACTTTTGGCGAAAATGAGACGTTGAT
CGGCACGTAAGAGGTTCCAACTTTCACCATAATGAAATAAGATCACTACCGGGCGTATTTTTTGAGTTAT
CGAGATTTTCAGGAGCTAAGGAAGCTAAAATGGAGAAAAAAATCACTGGATATACCACCGTTGATATATC
CCAATGGCATCGTAAAGAACATTTTGAGGCATTTCAGTCAGTTGCTCAATGTACCTATAACCAGACCGTT
CAGCTGGATATTACGGCCTTTTTAAAGACCGTAAAGAAAAATAAGCACAAGTTTTATCCGGCCTTTATTC
ACATTCTTGCCCGCCTGATGAATGCTCATCCGGAATTC
